>Addgene plasmid #222405 | pSS1 - pBait-5GC[1xMS2]-empty | addgene full sequence | sequence record 451850 | Addgene NGS Result
AAGGCTCAGTCGAAAGACTGGGCCTTTCGTTTTATCTGTTGTTTGTCGGTGAACGCTCTCCTGAGTAGGA
CAAATCCGCCGGGAGCGGATTTGAACGTTGCGAAGCAACGGCCCGGAGGGTGGCGGGCAGGACGCCCGCC
ATAAACTGCCAGGCATCAAATTAAGCAGAAGGCCATCCTGACGGATGGCCTTTTTGCGTTTCTACAAACC
CTCAGGCATTTGAGAAGCACACGGTCACACTGCTTCCGGTAGTCAATAAACCGGTAAACCAGCAATAGAC
ATAAGCGGCTATTTAACGACCCTGCCCTGAACCGACGACCGGGTCATCGTGGCCGGATCTTGCGGCCCCT
CGGCTTGAACGAATTGTTAGACATTATTTGCCGACTACCTTGGTGATCTCGCCTTTCACGTAGTGGACAA
ATTCTTCCAACTGATCTGCGCGCGAGGCCAAGCGATCTTCTTCTTGTCCAAGATAAGCCTGTCTAGCTTC
AAGTATGACGGGCTGATACTGGGCCGGCAGGCGCTCCATTGCCCAGTCGGCAGCGACATCCTTCGGCGCG
ATTTTGCCGGTTACTGCGCTGTACCAAATGCGGGACAACGTAAGCACTACATTTCGCTCATCGCCAGCCC
AGTCGGGCGGCGAGTTCCATAGCGTTAAGGTTTCATTTAGCGCCTCAAATAGATCCTGTTCAGGAACCGG
ATCAAAGAGTTCCTCCGCCGCTGGACCTACCAAGGCAACGCTATGTTCTCTTGCTTTTGTCAGCAAGATA
GCCAGATCAATGTCGATCGTGGCTGGCTCGAAGATACCTGCAAGAATGTCATTGCGCTGCCATTCTCCAA
ATTGCAGTTCGCGCTTAGCTGGATAACGCCACGGAATGATGTCGTCGTGCACAACAATGGTGACTTCTAC
AGCGCGGAGAATCTCGCTCTCTCCAGGGGAAGCCGAAGTTTCCAAAAGGTCGTTGATCAAAGCTCGCCGC
GTTGTTTCATCAAGCCTTACGGTCACCGTAACCAGCAAATCAATATCACTGTGTGGCTTCAGGCCGCCAT
CCACTGCGGAGCCGTACAAATGTACGGCCAGCAACGTCGGTTCGAGATGGCGCTCGATGACGCCAACTAC
CTCTGATAGTTGAGTCGATACTTCGGCGATCACCGCTTCCCTCATACTCTTCCTTTTTCAATATTATTGA
AGCATTTATCAGGGTTATTGTCTCATGAGCGGATACATATTTGAATGTATTTAGAAAAATAAACAAATAG
CTAGCTCACTCGGTCGCTACGCTCCGGGCGTGAGACTGCGGCGGGCGCTGCGGACACATACAAAGTTACC
CACAGATTCCGTGGATAAGCAGGGGACTAACATGTGAGGCAAAACAGCAGGGCCGCGCCGGTGGCGTTTT
TCCATAGGCTCCGCCCTCCTGCCAGAGTTCACATAAACAGACGCTTTTCCGGTGCATCTGTGGGAGCCGT
GAGGCTCAACCATGAATCTGACAGTACGGGCGAAACCCGACAGGACTTAAAGATCCCCACCGTTTCCGGC
GGGTCGCTCCCTCTTGCGCTCTCCTGTTCCGACCCTGCCGTTTACCGGATACCTGTTCCGCCTTTCTCCC
TTACGGGAAGTGTGGCGCTTTCTCATAGCTCACACACTGGTATCTCGGCTCGGTGTAGGTCGTTCGCTCC
AAGCTGGGCTGTAAGCAAGAACTCCCCGTTCAGCCCGACTGCTGCGCCTTATCCGGTAACTGTTCACTTG
AGTCCAACCCGGAAAAGCACGGTAAAACGCCACTGGCAGCAGCCATTGGTAACTGGGAGTTCGCAGAGGA
TTTGTTTAGCTAAACACGCGGTTGCTCTTGAAGTGTGCGCCAAAGTCCGGCTACACTGGAAGGACAGATT
TGGTTGCTGTGCTCTGCGAAAGCCAGTTACCACGGTTAAGCAGTTCCCCAACTGACTTAACCTTCGATCA
AACCACCTCCCCAGGTGGTTTTTTCGAAGGTTAAGTCAGTTGGGGAACTGCTTAACCTTCGATCAAACCA
CCTCCCCAGGTGGTTTTTTCGTTTACAGGGCAAAAGATTACGCGCAGAAAAAAAGGATCTCAAGAAGATC
CTTTGATCTTTTCTACTGAACCGCTCTAGATTTCAGTGCAATTTATCTCTTCAAATGTAGCACCTGAAGT
CAGCCCCATACGATATAAGTTGTAATTCTCATGTTAGTCATGCCCCGCGCCCACCGGAAGGAGCTGACTG
GGTTGAAGGCTCTCAAGGGCATCGGTCGAGATCCCGGTGCCTAATGAGTGAGCTAACTTACATTAATTGC
GTTGCGCTCACTGCCCGCTTTCCAGTCGGGAAACCTGTCGTGCCAGCTGCATTAATGAATCGGCCAACGC
GCGGGGAGAGGCGGTTTGCGTATTGGGCGCCATCGATGCATAATGTGCCTGTCAAATGGACGAAGCAGGG
ATTCTGCAAACCCTATGCTACTCCGTCAAGCCGTCAATTGTCTGATTCGTTACCAATTATGACAACTTGA
CGGCTACATCATTCACTTTTTCTTCACAACCGGCACGGAACTCGCTCGGGCTGGCCCCGGTGCATTTTTT
AAATACCCGCGAGAAATAGAGTTGATCGTCAAAACCAACATTGCGACCGACGGTGGCGATAGGCATCCGG
GTGGTGCTCAAAAGCAGCTTCGCCTGGCTGATACGTTGGTCCTCGCGCCAGCTTAAGACGCTAATCCCTA
ACTGCTGGCGGAAAAGATGTGACAGACGCGACGGCGACAAGCAAACATGCTGTGCGACGCTGGCGATATC
AAAATTGCTGTCTGCCAGGTGATCGCTGATGTACTGACAAGCCTCGCGTACCCGATTATCCATCGGTGGA
TGGAGCGACTCGTTAATCGCTTCCATGCGCCGCAGTAACAATTGCTCAAGCAGATTTATCGCCAGCAGCT
CCGAATAGCGCCCTTCCCCTTGCCCGGCGTTAATGATTTGCCCAAACAGGTCGCTGAAATGCGGCTGGTG
CGCTTCATCCGGGCGAAAGAACCCCGTATTGGCAAATATTGACGGCCAGTTAAGCCATTCATGCCAGTAG
GCGCGCGGACGAAAGTAAACCCACTGGTGATACCATTCGCGAGCCTCCGGATGACGACCGTAGTGATGAA
TCTCTCCTGGCGGGAACAGCAAAATATCACCCGGTCGGCAAACAAATTCTCGTCCCTGATTTTTCACCAC
CCCCTGACCGCGAATGGTGAGATTGAGAATATAACCTTTCATTCCCAGCGGTCGGTCGATAAAAAAATCG
AGATAACCGTTGGCCTCAATCGGCGTTAAACCCGCCACCAGATGGGCATTAAACGAGTATCCCGGCAGCA
GGGGATCATTTTGCGCTTCAGCCATACTTTTCATACTCCCGCCATTCAGAGAAGAAACCAATTGTCCATA
TTGCATCAGACATTGCCGTCACTGCGTCTTTTACTGGCTCTTCTCGCTAACCAAACCGGTAACCCCGCTT
ATTAAAAGCATTCTGTAACAAAGCGGGACCAAAGCCATGACAAAAACGCGTAACAAAAGTGTCTATAATC
ACGGCAGAAAAGTCCACATTGATTATTTGCACGGCGTCACACTTTGCTATGCCATAGCATTTTTATCCAT
AAGATTAGCGGATCCTACCTGACGCTTTTTATCGCAACTCTCTACTGTTTGAATTCACCGGGAGAAAACA
TGAGGATCACCCATGTCTGCAGCCCGGGACCTGCAGGCATGCAAGCTTGGCTGTTTTGGCGGATGAGAGA
AGATTTTCAGCCTGATACAGATTAAATCAGAACGCAGAAGCGGTCTGATAAAACAGAATTTGCCTGGCGG
CAGTAGCGCGGTGGTCCCACCTGACCCCATGCCGAACTCAGAAGTGAAACGCCGTAGCGCCGATGGTAGT
GTGGGGTCTCCCCATGCGAGAGTAGGGAACTGCCAGGCATCAAATAAAACGA
Features (pLannotate 1.2.2; 14 found; start..end, strand, type, name):
    167..194     +  terminator     rrnB T2 terminator: transcription terminator T2 from the E. coli rrnB gene
    374..1165    -  CDS            SmR: aminoglycoside adenylyltransferase (Murphy, 1985); aadA; confers resistance to spectinomycin and streptomycin
   1166..1257    -  promoter       AmpR promoter: bla
   1305..1986    -  rep_origin     CloDF13 ori (fragment): Plasmids containing the CloDF13 (CDF) origin of replication can be propagated in E. coli cells that contain additional plasmids with compatible origins.
   2011..2108    -  rep_origin     CloDF13 ori (fragment): Plasmids containing the CloDF13 (CDF) origin of replication can be propagated in E. coli cells that contain additional plasmids with compatible origins.
   2205..2269    -  CDS            TcR (fragment): tetracycline efflux protein; tet; confers resistance to tetracycline
   2284..2305    -  protein_bind   CAP binding site: CAP binding activates transcription in the presence of cAMP. E. coli catabolite activator protein
   2318..2412    -  CDS            lacI (fragment): lac repressor; lacI; The lac repressor binds to the lac operator to inhibit transcription in E. coli. This inhibition can be relieved by adding lactose or isopropyl-β-D-thiogalactopyranoside (IPTG).
   2507..3385    -  CDS            araC: L-arabinose regulatory protein; araC
   3412..3690    +  promoter       araBAD promoter: araBAD; promoter of the L-arabinose operon of E. coli; the araC regulatory gene is transcribed in the opposite direction (Guzman et al., 1995)
   3708..3726    +  misc_RNA       MS2 stem loop: stem loop that binds the bacteriophage MS2 coat protein
   3738..3758    +  misc_feature   MCS (fragment): pUC18/19 multiple cloning site
   3842..3957    +  ncRNA          5S rRNA: Accession: RF00001 - 5S ribosomal RNA
   3961..75      +  terminator     rrnB T1 terminator (across the origin): Escherichia coli rrnB; transcription terminator T1 from the E. coli rrnB gene
