[The description below was written by a language model from this plasmid's Addgene catalogue record and pLannotate feature annotations shown in this document.]
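Description:
pSS1 - pBait-5GC[1xMS2]-empty is a bacterial expression plasmid built on a pCDF backbone that serves as the "empty" bait RNA vector in a bacterial three-hybrid (RNA–protein interaction) assay. It replicates in E. coli through the CloDF13 (CDF) origin, which is compatible with other common origins, so it can coexist with other plasmids in the same cell. This property suits a multi-component hybrid system. Selection is by spectinomycin, conferred by the aadA (SmR) aminoglycoside adenylyltransferase gene, which is annotated immediately downstream of an AmpR (bla) promoter. The record lists copy number as unknown. The sequenced plasmid is 3,972 nt.

The payload is a short arabinose-inducible RNA rather than a protein. A divergently transcribed araC gene regulates the araBAD (pBAD) promoter, which drives transcription of a single MS2 stem loop, the hairpin recognised by bacteriophage MS2 coat protein. A fragment of a pUC-type multiple cloning site lies just downstream. An annotated 5S rRNA segment and the rrnB T1 and T2 terminators then follow to end transcription. According to the record, this construct differs from its parent pCH1 by an added 5 bp GC clamp flanking the MS2 hairpin, although the feature table does not annotate the clamp separately. Short fragments of TcR and lacI and a CAP binding site also appear and are probably non-functional backbone remnants. Because no bait RNA is inserted, the plasmid is used as a negative control in three-hybrid experiments. The depositor points to a related plasmid for cloning new baits.
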