Addgene plasmid #222405: pSS1 - pBait-5GC[1xMS2]-empty
Purpose: (Empty Backbone) arabinose-induced synthesis of an RNA containing an MS2 hairpin flanked by a 5GC clamp. Used as a three-hybrid control. For cloning purposes, see plasmid #222403.
Depositing lab: Katherine Berry. Depositing organization: Mount Holyoke College. Publication: Improved constructs for bait RNA display in a bacterial three-hybrid assay. Nguyen LD, LeBlanc H, Berry KE. Sci Rep. 2025 Jan 30;15(1):3820. doi: 10.1038/s41598-024-85082-9. PubMed 39885279.
Backbone
  Vector backbone: pCDF
  Backbone size (bp): 3901
  Modifications to backbone: Relative to pCH1, this construct contains an additional 5bp GC clamp surrounding the MS2 hairpin.
  Vector type: Bacterial Expression
  Promoter: pBAD
Growth in bacteria
  Bacterial resistance: Spectinomycin, 50 μg/mL
  Growth temperature: 37°C
  Growth strain: NEB Stable
  Copy number: Unknown
Terms and licenses: Academic/Nonprofit Terms; Industry Terms: Not Available to Industry
Depositor comments: Please visit https://doi.org/10.1101/2024.07.23.604302 for bioRxiv preprint.
How to cite: pSS1 - pBait-5GC[1xMS2]-empty was a gift from Katherine Berry (Addgene plasmid # 222405 ; http://n2t.net/addgene:222405 ; RRID:Addgene_222405)
